>Addgene plasmid #61803 | GFP-Rab7A | addgene full sequence | sequence record 228921 | Addgene NGS Result
TAGTTATTAATAGTAATCAATTACGGGGTCATTAGTTCATAGCCCATATATGGAGTTCCGCGTTACATAA
CTTACGGTAAATGGCCCGCCTGGCTGACCGCCCAACGACCCCCGCCCATTGACGTCAATAATGACGTATG
TTCCCATAGTAACGCCAATAGGGACTTTCCATTGACGTCAATGGGTGGAGTATTTACGGTAAACTGCCCA
CTTGGCAGTACATCAAGTGTATCATATGCCAAGTACGCCCCCTATTGACGTCAATGACGGTAAATGGCCC
GCCTGGCATTATGCCCAGTACATGACCTTATGGGACTTTCCTACTTGGCAGTACATCTACGTATTAGTCA
TCGCTATTACCATGGTGATGCGGTTTTGGCAGTACATCAATGGGCGTGGATAGCGGTTTGACTCACGGGG
ATTTCCAAGTCTCCACCCCATTGACGTCAATGGGAGTTTGTTTTGGCACCAAAATCAACGGGACTTTCCA
AAATGTCGTAACAACTCCGCCCCATTGACGCAAATGGGCGGTAGGCGTGTACGGTGGGAGGTCTATATAA
GCAGAGCTGGTTTAGTGAACCGTCAGATCCGCTAGCGCTACCGGTCGCCACCATGGTGAGCAAGGGCGAG
GAGCTGTTCACCGGGGTGGTGCCCATCCTGGTCGAGCTGGACGGCGACGTAAACGGCCACAAGTTCAGCG
TGTCCGGCGAGGGCGAGGGCGATGCCACCTACGGCAAGCTGACCCTGAAGTTCATCTGCACCACCGGCAA
GCTGCCCGTGCCCTGGCCCACCCTCGTGACCACCCTGACCTACGGCGTGCAGTGCTTCAGCCGCTACCCC
GACCACATGAAGCAGCACGACTTCTTCAAGTCCGCCATGCCCGAAGGCTACGTCCAGGAGCGCACCATCT
TCTTCAAGGACGACGGCAACTACAAGACCCGCGCCGAGGTGAAGTTCGAGGGCGACACCCTGGTGAACCG
CATCGAGCTGAAGGGCATCGACTTCAAGGAGGACGGCAACATCCTGGGGCACAAGCTGGAGTACAACTAC
AACAGCCACAACGTCTATATCATGGCCGACAAGCAGAAGAACGGCATCAAGGTGAACTTCAAGATCCGCC
ACAACATCGAGGACGGCAGCGTGCAGCTCGCCGACCACTACCAGCAGAACACCCCCATCGGCGACGGCCC
CGTGCTGCTGCCCGACAACCACTACCTGAGCACCCAGTCCGCCCTGAGCAAAGACCCCAACGAGAAGCGC
GATCACATGGTCCTGCTGGAGTTCGTGACCGCCGCCGGGATCACTCTCGGCATGGACGAGCTGTACAAGT
CCGGACTCAGATCTCGAGCTCAAGCTTCGAATTCTGCAGTCGACGGTACCGCGGGCCCGGGATCCATGTA
CCCATACGATGTTCCGGATTACGCTTACCCATACGATGTTCCGGATTACGCTGGTACCTCTAGGAAGAAA
GTGTTGCTGAAGGTTATCATCCTGGGAGATTCTGGAGTCGGGAAGACATCACTCATGAACCAGTATGTGA
ATAAGAAATTCAGCAATCAGTACAAAGCCACAATAGGAGCTGACTTTCTGACCAAGGAGGTGATGGTGGA
TGACAGGCTAGTCACAATGCAGATATGGGACACAGCAGGACAGGAACGGTTCCAGTCTCTCGGTGTGGCC
TTCTACAGAGGTGCAGACTGCTGCGTTCTGGTATTTGATGTGACTGCCCCCAACACATTCAAAACCCTAG
ATAGCTGGAGAGATGAGTTTCTCATCCAGGCCAGTCCCCGAGATCCTGAAAACTTCCCATTTGTTGTGTT
GGGAAACAAGATTGACCTCGAAAACAGACAAGTGGCCACAAAGCGGGCACAGGCCTGGTGCTACAGCAAA
AACAACATTCCCTACTTTGAGACCAGTGCCAAGGAGGCCATCAACGTGGAGCAGGCGTTCCAGACGATTG
CACGGAATGCACTTAAGCAGGAAACGGAGGTGGAGCTGTACAACGAATTTCCTGAACCTATCAAACTGGA
CAAGAATGACCGGGCCAAGGCCTCGGCAGAAAGCTGCAGTTGCTGAGGATCCACCGGATCTAGATAACTG
ATCATAATCAGCCATACCACATTTGTAGAGGTTTTACTTGCTTTAAAAAACCTCCCACACCTCCCCCTGA
ACCTGAAACATAAAATGAATGCAATTGTTGTTGTTAACTTGTTTATTGCAGCTTATAATGGTTACAAATA
AAGCAATAGCATCACAAATTTCACAAATAAAGCATTTTTTTCACTGCATTCTAGTTGTGGTTTGTCCAAA
CTCATCAATGTATCTTAACGCGTAAATTGTAAGCGTTAATATTTTGTTAAAATTCGCGTTAAATTTTTGT
TAAATCAGCTCATTTTTTAACCAATAGGCCGAAATCGGCAAAATCCCTTATAAATCAAAAGAATAGACCG
AGATAGGGT
[37 nt withheld, positions 2460-2496]
AAAGAACGTGGACTCCAACGTCAAAGG
[49 nt withheld, positions 2524-2572]
T
[91 nt withheld, positions 2574-2664]
G
[124 nt withheld, positions 2666-2789]
CAGGTGGCACTTTTCGGGGAAATGTGCGCGGAACCCCTATTTGTTTATTTTTCTAAATACATTCAAATAT
GTATCCGCTCATGAGACAATAACCCTGATAAATGCTTCAATAATATTGAAAAAGGAAGAGTCCTGAGGCG
GAAAGAACCAGCTGTGGAATGTGTGTCAGTTAGGGTGTGGAAAGTCCCCAGGCTCCCCAGCAGGCAGAAG
TATGCAAAGCATGCATCTCAATTAGTCAGCAACCAGGTGTGGAAAGTCCCCAGGCTCCCCAGCAGGCAGA
AGTATGCAAAGCATGCATCTCAATTAGTCAGCAACCATAGTCCCGCCCCTAACTCCGCCCATCCCGCCCC
TAACTCCGCCCAGTTCCGCCCATTCTCCGCCCCATGGCTGACTAATTTTTTTTATTTATGCAGAGGCCGA
GGCCGCCTCGGCCTCTGAGCTATTCCAGAAGTAGTGAGGAGGCTTTTTTGGAGGCCTAGGCTTTTGCAAA
GATCGATCAAGAGACAGGATGAGGATCGTTTCGCATGATTGAACAAGATGGATTGCACGCAGGTTCTCCG
GCCGCTTGGGTGGAGAGGCTATTCGGCTATGACTGGGCACAACAGACAATCGGCTGCTCTGATGCCGCCG
TGTTCCGGCTGTCAGCGCAGGGGCGCCCGGTTCTTTTTGTCAAGACCGACCTGTCCGGTGCCCTGAATGA
ACTGCAAGACGAGGCAGCGCGGCTATCGTGGCTGGCCACGACGGGCGTTCCTTGCGCAGCTGTGCTCGAC
GTTGTCACTGAAGCGGGAAGGGACTGGCTGCTATTGGGCGAAGTGCCGGGGCAGGATCTCCTGTCATCTC
ACCTTGCTCCTGCCGAGAAAGTATCCATCATGGCTGATGCAATGCGGCGGCTGCATACGCTTGATCCGGC
TACCTGCCCATTCGACCACCAAGCGAAACATCGCATCGAGCGAGCACGTACTCGGATGGAAGCCGGTCTT
GTCGATCAGGATGATCTGGACGAAGAGCATCAGGGGCTCGCGCCAGCCGAACTGTTCGCCAGGCTCAAGG
CGAGCATGCCCGACGGCGAGGATCTCGTCGTGACCCATGGCGATGCCTGCTTGCCGAATATCATGGTGGA
AAATGGCCGCTTTTCTGGATTCATCGACTGTGGCCGGCTGGGTGTGGCGGACCGCTATCAGGACATAGCG
TTGGCTACCCGTGATATTGCTGAAGAGCTTGGCGGCGAATGGGCTGACCGCTTCCTCGTGCTTTACGGTA
TCGCCGCTCCCGATTCGCAGCGCATCGCCTTCTATCGCCTTCTTGACGAGTTCTTCTGAGCGGGACTCTG
GGGTTCGAAATGACCGACCAAGCGACGCCCAACCTGCCATCACGAGATTTCGATTCCACCGCCGCCTTCT
ATGAAAGGTTGGGCTTCGGAATCGTTTTCCGGGACGCCGGCTGGATGATCCTCCAGCGCGGGGATCTCAT
GCTGGAGTTCTTCGCCCACCCTAGGGGGAGGCTAACTGAAACACGGAAGGAGACAATACCGGAAGGAACC
CGCGCTATGACGGCAATAAAAAGACAGAATAAAACGCACGGTGTTGGGTCGTTTGTTCATAAACGCGGGG
TTCGGTCCCAGGGCTGGCACTCTGTCGATACCCCACCGAGACCCCATTGGGGCCAATACGCCCGCGTTTC
TTCCTTTTCCCCACCCCACCCCCCAAGTTCGGGTGAAGGCCCAGGGCTCGCAGCCAACGTCGGGGCGGCA
GGCCCTGCCATAGCCTCAGGTTACTCATATATACTTTAGATTGATTTAAAACTTCATTTTTAATTTAAAA
GGATCTAGGTGAAGATCCTTTTTGATAATCTCATGACCAAAATCCCTTAACGTGAGTTTTCGTTCCACTG
AGCGTCAGACCCCGTAGAAAAGATCAAAGGATCTTCTTGAGATCCTTTTTTTCTGCGCGTAATCTGCTGC
TTGCAAACAAAAAAACCACCGCTACCAGCGGTGGTTTGTTTGCCGGATCAAGAGCTACCAACTCTTTTTC
CGAAGGTAACTGGCTTCAGCAGAGCGCAGATACCAAATACTGTTCTTCTAGTGTAGCCGTAGTTAGGCCA
CCACTTCAAGAACTCTGTAGCACCGCCTACATACCTCGCTCTGCTAATCCTGTTACCAGTGGCTGCTGCC
AGTGGCGATAAGTCGTGTCTTACCGGGTTGGACTCAAGACGATAGTTACCGGATAAGGCGCAGCGGTCGG
GCTGAACGGGGGGTTCGTGCACACAGCCCAGCTTGGAGCGAACGACCTACACCGAACTGAGATACCTACA
GCGTGAGCTATGAGAAAGCGCCACGCTTCCCGAAGGGAGAAAGGCGGACAGGTATCCGGTAAGCGGCAGG
GTCGGAACAGGAGAGCGCACGAGGGAGCTTCCAGGGGGAAACGCCTGGTATCTTTATAGTCCTGTCGGGT
TTCGCCACCTCTGACTTGAGCGTCGATTTTTGTGATGCTCGTCAGGGGGGCGGAGCCTATGGAAAAACGC
CAGCAACGCGGCCTTTTTACGGTTCCTGGCCTTTTGCTGGCCTTTTGCTCACATGTTCTTTCCTGCGTTA
TCCCCTGATTCTGTGGATAACCGTATTACCGCCATGCAT
Features (pLannotate 1.2.2; 17 found; start..end, strand, type, name):
     61..364     +  enhancer       CMV enhancer: human cytomegalovirus immediate early enhancer
    365..568     +  promoter       CMV promoter: human cytomegalovirus (CMV) immediate early promoter
    613..1329    +  CDS            EGFP: EGFP is a basic (constitutively fluorescent) green fluorescent protein published in 1996, derived from Aequorea victoria. It is reported to be a rapidly-maturing weak dimer with moderate acid sensitivity.
   1330..1395    +  misc_feature   MCS: multiple cloning site
   1399..1415    +  CDS            3xHA (fragment): three tandem HA epitope tags
   1426..1452    +  CDS            3xHA (fragment): three tandem HA epitope tags
   1456..2073    +  CDS            RAB7A: RAB7A_HUMAN - Also known as RAB7. Experimental evidence at protein level: Swiss-Prot protein existence level 1. Small GTPase which cycles between active GTP-bound and inactive GDP-bound states. In its active state, binds to a variety of effector proteins playing a key role in the regulation of endo- lysosomal trafficking. Governs early-to-late endosomal maturation, microtubule minus-end as well as plus-end directed endosomal migration and positioning, and endosome-lysosome transport through different protein-protein interaction cascades. Plays a central role, not only in endosomal traffic, but
   2099..2183    +  CDS            large T antigen (fragment): large T antigen from SV40 (simian virus 40)
   2206..2327    +  polyA_signal   SV40 poly(A) signal: SV40 polyadenylation signal
   2361..2789    -  rep_origin     f1 ori (sequence partly withheld): f1 bacteriophage origin of replication; arrow indicates direction of (+) strand synthesis
   2816..2920    +  promoter       AmpR promoter: bla
   2922..3279    +  promoter       SV40 promoter: SV40 enhancer and early promoter
   3314..4108    +  CDS            NeoR/KanR: aminoglycoside phosphotransferase from Tn5; aph(3')-II (or nptII); confers resistance to neomycin, kanamycin, and G418 (Geneticin®)
   4129..4281    +  CDS            ble (fragment): BLE_KLEPN - Experimental evidence at protein level: Swiss-Prot protein existence level 1. Binding protein with a strong affinity to the bleomycin family of antibiotics. Binds to CL990; an antimitotic-antibiotic compound. From Klebsiella pneumoniae.
   4340..4387    +  polyA_signal   HSV TK poly(A) signal: herpes simplex virus thymidine kinase polyadenylation signal (Cole and Stacy, 1985)
   4478..4494    -  polyA_signal   bGH poly(A) signal (fragment): bovine growth hormone polyadenylation signal
   4716..5304    +  rep_origin     ori: high-copy-number ColE1/pMB1/pBR322/pUC origin of replication
