[The description below was written by a language model from this plasmid's Addgene catalogue record and pLannotate feature annotations shown in this document.]
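Description:
GFP-Rab7A is a mammalian expression plasmid that produces human Rab7A fused at its N-terminus to a green fluorescent protein. The catalogue lists the backbone as the commercial pAcGFP1-C1 vector, unmodified, with the 624 bp wild-type RAB7A coding sequence inserted between XhoI and HindIII sites in the multiple cloning site. The full-sequence annotation labels the fluorescent protein ORF as EGFP rather than AcGFP1. It also gives a length of 5,418 nt against the catalogued 5,324 bp. The exact GFP variant should therefore be checked against the sequence. Expression is driven by the human cytomegalovirus immediate-early enhancer and promoter. The reading frame runs from GFP through the residual polylinker and two HA epitope tags (detected as fragments of a 3xHA feature, matching the catalogued 2x HA tag) into RAB7A. It ends at an SV40 polyadenylation signal.

The plasmid is propagated in E. coli from a high-copy ColE1/pUC-type origin, and an f1 origin is also present. A single Tn5 aminoglycoside phosphotransferase gene serves as a dual marker. A bacterial bla-type promoter gives kanamycin resistance in E. coli. The SV40 enhancer/early promoter, paired with an HSV TK polyadenylation signal, gives G418 resistance for selecting stable mammalian transfectants. The short ble, bGH poly(A) and large T antigen fragments in the annotation appear to be backbone remnants rather than functional elements.

Rab7A is a small GTPase that regulates early-to-late endosome maturation, endosome positioning and endosome-lysosome transport. This fusion therefore serves as a live-cell fluorescent marker of late endosomal and lysosomal compartments, and the HA tags allow antibody detection. The associated study examined ER contact sites and endosome fission.
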