Addgene plasmid #61803: GFP-Rab7A
Purpose: Human Rab7A fluorescently tagged with GFP on the N-terminus for mammalian expression
Depositing lab: Gia Voeltz. Depositing organization: University of Colorado, Boulder. Publication: ER Contact Sites Define the Position and Timing of Endosome Fission. Rowland AA, Chitwood PJ, Phillips MJ, Voeltz GK. Cell. 2014 Nov 20;159(5):1027-41. doi: 10.1016/j.cell.2014.10.023. PubMed 25416943.
Backbone
  Vector backbone: pAcGFP1-C1
  Backbone manufacturer: Clontech
  Backbone size w/o insert (bp): 4700
  Total vector size (bp): 5324
  Modifications to backbone: none
  Vector type: Mammalian Expression
  Selectable markers: Neomycin (select with G418)
Growth in bacteria
  Bacterial resistance: Kanamycin, 50 μg/mL
  Growth temperature: 37°C
  Growth strain: XL1 Blue
  Copy number: Unknown
Gene/Insert
  Gene/Insert name: Rab7A
  Species: H. sapiens (human)
  Insert size (bp): 624
  Mutation: None
  GenBank ID: NM_004637.5
  Entrez Gene: RAB7A (a.k.a. CMT2B, PRO2706, RAB7)
  Promoter: CMV
  Tag / fusion protein: GFP (N terminal on backbone); 2x HA (N terminal on insert)
  Cloning method: Restriction Enzyme; 5′ cloning site XhoI (not destroyed); 3′ cloning site HindIII (not destroyed)
  Sequencing primers: 5′ CGA TCA CAT GAT CTA CTT CGG CTT CG; 3′ None
Terms and licenses: Academic/Nonprofit Terms; Industry Terms: Not Available to Industry
How to cite: GFP-Rab7A was a gift from Gia Voeltz (Addgene plasmid # 61803 ; http://n2t.net/addgene:61803 ; RRID:Addgene_61803)
