>Addgene plasmid #61803 | GFP-Rab7A | depositor partial sequence | sequence record 100799 | Rab7A
ATGACCTCTAGGAAGAAAGTGTTGCTGAAGGTTATCATCCTGGGAGATTCTGGAGTCGGGAAGACATCAC
TCATGAACCAGTATGTGAATAAGAAATTCAGCAATCAGTACAAAGCCACAATAGGAGCTGACTTTCTGAC
CAAGGAGGTGATGGTGGATGACAGGCTAGTCACAATGCAGATATGGGACACAGCAGGACAGGAACGGTTC
CAGTCTCTCGGTGTGGCCTTCTACAGAGGTGCAGACTGCTGCGTTCTGGTATTTGATGTGACTGCCCCCA
ACACATTCAAAACCCTAGATAGCTGGAGAGATGAGTTTCTCATCCAGGCCAGTCCCCGAGATCCTGAAAA
CTTCCCATTTGTTGTGTTGGGAAACAAGATTGACCTCGAAAACAGACAAGTGGCCACAAAGCGGGCACAG
GCCTGGTGCTACAGCAAAAACAACATTCCCTACTTTGAGACCAGTGCCAAGGAGGCCATCAACGTGGAGC
AGGCGTTCCAGACGATTGCACGGAATGCACTTAAGCAGGAAACGGAGGTGGAGCTGTACAACGAATTTCC
TGAACCTATCAAACTGGACAAGAATGACCGGGCCAAGGCCTCGGCAGAAAGCTGCAGTTGCTGA
