>Addgene plasmid #61803 | GFP-Rab7A | addgene partial sequence | sequence record 103643 | CMV-F 5'-CGCAAATGGGCGGTAGGCGTG-3'
TGGTTTAGTGAACCGTCAGATCCGCTAGCGCTACCGGTTCGCCACCATGGTGAGCAAGGGCGAGGAGCTG
TTCACCGGGGTGGTGCCCATCCTGGTCGAGCTGGACGGCGACGTAAACGGCCACAAGTTCAGCGTGTCCG
GCGAGGGCGAGGGCGATGCCACCTACGGCAAGCTGACCCTGAAGTTCATCTGCACCACCGGCAAGCTGCC
CGTGCCCTGGCCCACCCTCGTGACCACCCTGACCTACGGCGTGCAGTGCTTCAGCCGCTACCCCGACCAC
ATGAAGCAGCACGACTTCTTCAAGTCCGCCATGCCCGAAGGCTACGTCCAGGAGCGCACCATCTTCTTCA
AGGACGACGGCAACTACAAGACCCGCGCCGAGGTGAAGTTCGAGGGCGACACCCTGGTGAACCGCATCGA
GCTGAAGGGCATCGACTTCAAGGAGGACGGCAACATCCTGGGGCACAAGCTGGAGTACAACTACAACAGC
CACAACGTCTATATCATGGCCGACAAGCAGAAGAACGGCATCAAGGTGAACTTCAAGATCCGCCACAACA
TCGAGGACGGCAGCGTGCAGCTCGCCGACCACTACCAGCAGAACACCCCCATCGGCGACGGCCCCGTGCT
GCTGCCCGACAACCACTACCTGAGCACCCAGTCCGCCCTGAGCAAAGACCCCAACGAGAAGCGCGATCAC
ATGGTCCTGCTGGAGTTCGTGACCGCCGCCGGGATCACTCTCGGCATGGACGAGCTGTACAAGTCCGGAC
TCAGATCTCGAGCTCAAGCTTCGAATTCTGCAGTCGACGGTACCGCGGGCCCGGGATCC
