>Addgene plasmid #61803 | GFP-Rab7A | addgene partial sequence | sequence record 103647 | SV40pA-R 5'-GAAATTTGTGATGCTATTGC-3'
CATAACAAGTTAACAACAACAATTGCATTCATTTTATGTTTCAGGTTCAGGGGGAGGTGTGGGAGGTTTT
TTAAAGCAAGTAAAACCTCTACAAATGTGGTATGGCTGATTATGATCAGTTATCTAGATCCGGTGGATCC
TCAGCAACTGCAGCTTTCTGCCGAGGCCTTGGCCCGGTCATTCTTGTCCAGTTTGATAGGTTCAGGAAAT
TCGTTGTACAGCTCCACCTCCGTTTCCTGCTTAAGTGCATTCCGTGCAATCGTCTGGAACGCCTGCTCCA
CGTTGATGGCCTCCTTGGCACTGGTCTCAAAGTAGGGAATGTTGTTTTTGCTGTAGCACCAGGCCTGTGC
CCGCTTTGTGGCCACTTGTCTGTTTTCGAGGTCAATCTTGTTTCCCAACACAACAAATGGGAAGTTTTCA
GGATCTCGGGGACTGGCCTGGATGAGAAACTCATCTCTCCAGCTATCTAGGGTTTTGAATGTGTTGGGGG
CAGTCACATCAAATACCAGAACGCAGCAGTCTGCACCTCTGTAGAAGGCCACACCGAGAGACTGGAACCG
TTCCTGTCCTGCTGTGTCCCATATCTGCATTGTGACTAGCCTGTCATCCACCATCACCTCCTTGGTCAGA
AAGTCAGCTCCTATTGTGGCTTTGTACTGATTGCTGAATTTCTTATTCACATACTGGTTCATGAGTGATG
TCTTCCCGACTCCAGAATCTCCCAGGATGATAACCTTCAGCAACACTTTCTTCCTAGAGGTACCAGCGTA
ATCCGGAACATCGTATGGGTAAGCGTAATCCGGAACATCGTATGGGTACATGGATCCCGGG
